Addgene plasmid #53416: SERPINE2-bio-His
Purpose: Expresses full-length Glia-derived nexin precursor ectodomain in mammalian cells. C-terminal rat Cd4d3+4 tag, biotinylation sequence and His tag.
Depositing lab: Gavin Wright. Depositing organization: Wellcome Sanger Institute. Publication: A human platelet receptor protein microarray identifies FcepsilonR1alpha as an activating PEAR1 ligand. Sun Y, Vandenbriele C, Kauskot A, Verhamme P, Hoylaerts MF, Wright GJ. Mol Cell Proteomics. 2015 Feb 23. pii: mcp.M114.046946. 10.1074/mcp.M114.046946 PubMed 25713122.
Backbone
  Vector backbone: pTT3
  Backbone manufacturer: Yves Durocher, NRC
  Backbone size w/o insert (bp): 6618
  Total vector size (bp): 7832
  Modifications to backbone: Rat CD4 d3+4, enzymatic biotinylation sequence, linker and His tag (CD4d3+4-BioLHis).
  Vector type: Mammalian Expression
Growth in bacteria
  Bacterial resistance: Ampicillin, 100 μg/mL
  Growth temperature: 37°C
  Growth strain: Top10
  Copy number: High Copy
Gene/Insert
  Gene/Insert name: SERPINE2 (alt name: Glia-derived nexin precursor)
  Species: H. sapiens (human)
  Insert size (bp): 1214
  Entrez Gene: SERPINE2 (a.k.a. GDN, GDNPF, PI-7, PI7, PN-1, PN1, PNI)
  Promoter: CMV
  Tag / fusion protein: rat CD4 d3+4 (C terminal on backbone); enzymatic biotinylation sequence (C terminal on backbone); His tag (C terminal on backbone)
  Cloning method: Restriction Enzyme; 5′ cloning site NotI (not destroyed); 3′ cloning site AscI (not destroyed)
  Sequencing primers: 5′ CMV-fwd
Resource information
  A portion of this plasmid was derived from a plasmid made by: Insert was chemically synthesised.
Terms and licenses: Academic/Nonprofit Terms; Industry Terms: Not Available to Industry
Depositor comments: Article ref 144
How to cite: SERPINE2-bio-His was a gift from Gavin Wright (Addgene plasmid # 53416 ; http://n2t.net/addgene:53416 ; RRID:Addgene_53416)
