[The description below was written by a language model from this plasmid's Addgene catalogue record and pLannotate feature annotations shown in this document.]
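Description:
SERPINE2-bio-His is a 7.8 kb mammalian expression plasmid built on the pTT3 backbone, designed to produce human SERPINE2 (glia-derived nexin, also called protease nexin-1) as a soluble, tagged recombinant protein. It is maintained in E. coli through a high-copy ColE1/pUC-type origin and an ampicillin resistance (β-lactamase) gene. The backbone also carries a fragment of the Epstein-Barr virus oriP, which in pTT-type vectors supports episomal persistence and higher yields in transiently transfected cells that express EBNA1. Short lacI, lac promoter/operator, tet promoter and bla fragments in the feature table are backbone remnants with no evident role in expression.

The expression cassette is driven by the CMV immediate early enhancer and promoter. These are followed by adenovirus-derived leader and splice elements and a chimeric intron fragment, which generally improve mRNA processing and expression. The adenoviral preterminal protein "CDS" called on the opposite strand most likely reflects this adenoviral leader region rather than a real coding feature. The chemically synthesised SERPINE2 insert of about 1.2 kb sits between retained NotI and AscI sites. A short match to a mouse IgH signal sequence is annotated just upstream, though the record does not say whether this or the native leader directs secretion. The SERPINE2 coding region continues directly into the backbone-encoded C-terminal module: rat CD4 domains 3 and 4, an enzymatic biotinylation sequence, a linker and a His tag. Only the CD4 portion is annotated. A rabbit β-globin polyadenylation signal terminates the transcript.

The tags allow purification by the His tag and oriented capture of the biotinylated protein on streptavidin-coated surfaces. The associated publication describes a human platelet receptor protein microarray used to screen for extracellular receptor-ligand interactions.
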