Features (pLannotate 1.2.2; 19 found; start..end, strand, type, name):
    713..768     +  polyA_signal   β-globin poly(A) signal: rabbit β-globin polyadenylation signal (Gil and Proudfoot, 1987)
   1282..2963    -  rep_origin     oriP (fragment): Epstein-Barr virus oriP replication origin (Yates et al., 2000)
   3090..3194    +  promoter       AmpR promoter: bla
   3195..4055    +  CDS            AmpR: β-lactamase; bla; confers resistance to ampicillin, carbenicillin, and related antibiotics
   4226..4814    +  rep_origin     ori: high-copy-number ColE1/pMB1/pBR322/pUC origin of replication
   4997..5089    +  CDS            lacI (fragment): lac repressor; lacI; The lac repressor binds to the lac operator to inhibit transcription in E. coli. This inhibition can be relieved by adding lactose or isopropyl-β-D-thiogalactopyranoside (IPTG).
   5102..5123    +  protein_bind   CAP binding site: CAP binding activates transcription in the presence of cAMP. E. coli catabolite activator protein
   5138..5168    +  promoter       lac promoter: promoter for the E. coli lac operon
   5176..5192    +  protein_bind   lac operator: The lac repressor binds to the lac operator to inhibit transcription in E. coli. This inhibition can be relieved by adding lactose or isopropyl-β-D-thiogalactopyranoside (IPTG). lac repressor encoded by lacI
   5262..5278    +  promoter       tet promoter (fragment): E. coli promoter for tetracycline efflux protein gene
   5288..5313    -  CDS            bla(M) (fragment): β-lactamase lacking the signal sequence; bla(M); allows cytosolic expression of β-lactamase
   5487..5866    +  enhancer       CMV enhancer: human cytomegalovirus immediate early enhancer
   5868..6067    +  promoter       CMV promoter: human cytomegalovirus (CMV) immediate early promoter
   6135..6173    +  misc_feature   Ad SA (fragment): adenovirus major late transcript splice acceptor (Friedrich and Soriano, 1991)
   6206..6415    -  CDS            PTP (fragment): TERM_ADE02 - Experimental evidence at protein level: Swiss-Prot protein existence level 1. Protein covalently bound to the viral DNA that acts as a primer for viral genomic replication by DNA strand displacement. Assembles on the viral origin of replication in an initiation complex with viral polymerase, DBP, host NFIA and host POU2F1/OCT1. During initiation, the polymerase covalently couples the first dCTP with Ser- 580 of pTP. The terminal protein stimulates the template activity over 20 fold compared to protein-free templates. Neo-synthesized viral genomes are linked to two preterminal prot
   6446..6535    +  intron         chimeric intron (fragment): chimera between introns from adenovirus and immunoglobulin heavy chain genes
   6554..6600    +  CDS            IgH signal sequence (fragment): signal sequence from the mouse immunoglobulin heavy chain variable region
   6631..7824    +  CDS            SERPINE2: GDN_HUMAN - Also known as PI7, PN1. Experimental evidence at protein level: Swiss-Prot protein existence level 1. Serine protease inhibitor with activity toward thrombin, trypsin, and urokinase. Promotes neurite extension by inhibiting thrombin. Binds heparin. From Homo sapiens (Human).
   7825..553     +  CDS            Cd4 (fragment) (across the origin): CD4_RAT - Experimental evidence at protein level: Swiss-Prot protein existence level 1. Integral membrane glycoprotein that plays an essential role in the immune response and serves multiple functions in responses against both external and internal offenses. In T-cells, functions primarily as a coreceptor for MHC class II molecule:peptide complex. The antigens presented by class II peptides are derived from extracellular proteins while class I peptides are derived from cytosolic proteins. Interacts simultaneously with the T-cell receptor (TCR) and the MHC class II presented by antigen presenti
>Addgene plasmid #53416 | SERPINE2-bio-His | depositor full sequence | sequence record 83200 | SERPINE2-bio-His sequence 7832 bps
GTCGACCTCCATCACGGCCTATAAGAGTGAGGGGGAGTCAGCGGAGTTCTCCTTCCCACTCAACCTTGGA
GAGGAAAGCCTGCAGGGAGAGTTGAGATGGAAGGCAGAGAAGGCTCCTTCTTCCCAGTCCTGGATCACCT
TCTCCCTAAAGAACCAAAAGGTGTCTGTGCAGAAGTCTACTAGCAACCCCAAGTTCCAGCTGTCCGAAAC
GCTCCCACTCACCCTTCAGATACCCCAGGTCTCCCTTCAGTTTGCTGGTTCTGGCAACCTGACCCTGACT
CTGGACAGAGGGATACTGTATCAGGAAGTGAACCTGGTGGTGATGAAAGTGACTCAGCCCGACAGCAACA
CTTTGACCTGTGAGGTGATGGGACCCACCTCACCCAAGATGAGACTGATCTTGAAGCAGGAGAATCAGGA
GGCCAGGGTCTCCAGGCAGGAGAAAGTGATTCAAGTGCAGGCCCCTGAAGCAGGGGTGTGGCAATGTCTA
CTGAGTGAAGGTGAAGAGGTCAAGATGGACTCCAAGATCCAGGTTTTATCCAAAGGGTTGAATTCCGGCA
GCCTGCACCACATCCTGGACGCCCAGAAGATGCTGTGGAACCACAGGGACAGGAACCTGCCTCCTCTGGC
CCCTCTGGGCCCCCACCACCATCACCACCATTGAGTCTAGACACGTGATTAATTAAGGATCCCCCGACCT
CGACCTCTGGCTAATAAAGGAAATTTATTTTCATTGCAATAGTGTGTTGGAATTTTTTGTGTCTCTCACT
CGGAAGGACATATGGGAGGGCAAATCATTTGGTCGAGATCCCTCGGAGATCTCTAGCTAGAGGATCGATC
CCCGCCCCGGACGAACTAAACCTGACTACGACATCTCTGCCCCTTCTTCGCGGGGCAGTGCATGTAATCC
CTTCAGTTGGTTGGTACAACTTGCCAACTGGGCCCTGTTCCACATGTGACACGGGGGGGGACCAAACACA
AAGGGGTTCTCTGACTGTAGTTGACATCCTTATAAATGGATGTGCACATTTGCCAACACTGAGTGGCTTT
CATCCTGGAGCAGACTTTGCAGTCTGTGGACTGCAACACAACATTGCCTTTATGTGTAACTCTTGGCTGA
AGCTCTTACACCAATGCTGGGGGACATGTACCTCCCAGGGGCCCAGGAAGACTACGGGAGGCTACACCAA
CGTCAATCAGAGGGGCCTGTGTAGCTACCGATAAGCGGACCCTCAAGAGGGCATTAGCAATAGTGTTTAT
AAGGCCCCCTTGTTAACCCTAAACGGGTAGCATATGCTTCCCGGGTAGTAGTATATACTATCCAGACTAA
CCCTAATTCAATAGCATATGTTACCCAACGGGAAGCATATGCTATCGAATTAGGGTTAGTAAAAGGGTCC
TAAGGAACAGCGATATCTCCCACCCCATGAGCTGTCACGGTTTTATTTACATGGGGTCAGGATTCCACGA
GGGTAGTGAACCATTTTAGTCACAAGGGCAGTGGCTGAAGATCAAGGAGCGGGCAGTGAACTCTCCTGAA
TCTTCGCCTGCTTCTTCATTCTCCTTCGTTTAGCTAATAGAATAACTGCTGAGTTGTGAACAGTAAGGTG
TATGTGAGGTGCTCGAAAACAAGGTTTCAGGTGACGCCCCCAGAATAAAATTTGGACGGGGGGTTCAGTG
GTGGCATTGTGCTATGACACCAATATAACCCTCACAAACCCCTTGGGCAATAAATACTAGTGTAGGAATG
AAACATTCTGAATATCTTTAACAATAGAAATCCATGGGGTGGGGACAAGCCGTAAAGACTGGATGTCCAT
CTCACACGAATTTATGGCTATGGGCAACACATAATCCTAGTGCAATATGATACTGGGGTTATTAAGATGT
GTCCCAGGCAGGGACCAAGACAGGTGAACCATGTTGTTACACTCTATTTGTAACAAGGGGAAAGAGAGTG
GACGCCGACAGCAGCGGACTCCACTGGTTGTCTCTAACACCCCCGAAAATTAAACGGGGCTCCACGCCAA
TGGGGCCCATAAACAAAGACAAGTGGCCACTCTTTTTTTTGAAATTGTGGAGTGGGGGCACGCGTCAGCC
CCCACACGCCGCCCTGCGGTTTTGGACTGTAAAATAAGGGTGTAATAACTTGGCTGATTGTAACCCCGCT
AACCACTGCGGTCAAACCACTTGCCCACAAAACCACTAATGGCACCCCGGGGAATACCTGCATAAGTAGG
TGGGCGGGCCAAGATAGGGGCGCGATTGCTGCGATCTGGAGGACAAATTACACACACTTGCGCCTGAGCG
CCAAGCACAGGGTTGTTGGTCCTCATATTCACGAGGTCGCTGAGAGCACGGTGGGCTAATGTTGCCATGG
GTAGCATATACTACCCAAATATCTGGATAGCATATGCTATCCTAATCTATATCTGGGTAGCATAGGCTAT
CCTAATCTATATCTGGGTAGCATATGCTATCCTAATCTATATCTGGGTAGTATATGCTATCCTAATTTAT
ATCTGGGTAGCATAGGCTATCCTAATCTATATCTGGGTAGCATATGCTATCCTAATCTATATCTGGGTAG
TATATGCTATCCTAATCTGTATCCGGGTAGCATATGCTATCCTAATAGAGATTAGGGTAGTATATGCTAT
CCTAATTTATATCTGGGTAGCATATACTACCCAAATATCTGGATAGCATATGCTATCCTAATCTATATCT
GGGTAGCATATGCTATCCTAATCTATATCTGGGTAGCATAGGCTATCCTAATCTATATCTGGGTAGCATA
TGCTATCCTAATCTATATCTGGGTAGTATATGCTATCCTAATTTATATCTGGGTAGCATAGGCTATCCTA
ATCTATATCTGGGTAGCATATGCTATCCTAATCTATATCTGGGTAGTATATGCTATCCTAATCTGTATCC
GGGTAGCATATGCTATCCTCATGATAAGCTGTCAAACATGAGAATTTTCTTGAAGACGAAAGGGCCTCGT
GATACGCCTATTTTTATAGGTTAATGTCATGATAATAATGGTTTCTTAGACGTCAGGTGGCACTTTTCGG
GGAAATGTGCGCGGAACCCCTATTTGTTTATTTTTCTAAATACATTCAAATATGTATCCGCTCATGAGAC
AATAACCCTGATAAATGCTTCAATAATATTGAAAAAGGAAGAGTATGAGTATTCAACATTTCCGTGTCGC
CCTTATTCCCTTTTTTGCGGCATTTTGCCTTCCTGTTTTTGCTCACCCAGAAACGCTGGTGAAAGTAAAA
GATGCTGAAGATCAGTTGGGTGCACGAGTGGGTTACATCGAACTGGATCTCAACAGCGGTAAGATCCTTG
AGAGTTTTCGCCCCGAAGAACGTTTTCCAATGATGAGCACTTTTAAAGTTCTGCTATGTGGCGCGGTATT
ATCCCGTGTTGACGCCGGGCAAGAGCAACTCGGTCGCCGCATACACTATTCTCAGAATGACTTGGTTGAG
TACTCACCAGTCACAGAAAAGCATCTTACGGATGGCATGACAGTAAGAGAATTATGCAGTGCTGCCATAA
CCATGAGTGATAACACTGCGGCCAACTTACTTCTGACAACGATCGGAGGACCGAAGGAGCTAACCGCTTT
TTTGCACAACATGGGGGATCATGTAACTCGCCTTGATCGTTGGGAACCGGAGCTGAATGAAGCCATACCA
AACGACGAGCGTGACACCACGATGCCTGCAGCAATGGCAACAACGTTGCGCAAACTATTAACTGGCGAAC
TACTTACTCTAGCTTCCCGGCAACAATTAATAGACTGGATGGAGGCGGATAAAGTTGCAGGACCACTTCT
GCGCTCGGCCCTTCCGGCTGGCTGGTTTATTGCTGATAAATCTGGAGCCGGTGAGCGTGGGTCTCGCGGT
ATCATTGCAGCACTGGGGCCAGATGGTAAGCCCTCCCGTATCGTAGTTATCTACACGACGGGGAGTCAGG
CAACTATGGATGAACGAAATAGACAGATCGCTGAGATAGGTGCCTCACTGATTAAGCATTGGTAACTGTC
AGACCAAGTTTACTCATATATACTTTAGATTGATTTAAAACTTCATTTTTAATTTAAAAGGATCTAGGTG
AAGATCCTTTTTGATAATCTCATGACCAAAATCCCTTAACGTGAGTTTTCGTTCCACTGAGCGTCAGACC
CCGTAGAAAAGATCAAAGGATCTTCTTGAGATCCTTTTTTTCTGCGCGTAATCTGCTGCTTGCAAACAAA
AAAACCACCGCTACCAGCGGTGGTTTGTTTGCCGGATCAAGAGCTACCAACTCTTTTTCCGAAGGTAACT
GGCTTCAGCAGAGCGCAGATACCAAATACTGTTCTTCTAGTGTAGCCGTAGTTAGGCCACCACTTCAAGA
ACTCTGTAGCACCGCCTACATACCTCGCTCTGCTAATCCTGTTACCAGTGGCTGCTGCCAGTGGCGATAA
GTCGTGTCTTACCGGGTTGGACTCAAGACGATAGTTACCGGATAAGGCGCAGCGGTCGGGCTGAACGGGG
GGTTCGTGCACACAGCCCAGCTTGGAGCGAACGACCTACACCGAACTGAGATACCTACAGCGTGAGCTAT
GAGAAAGCGCCACGCTTCCCGAAGGGAGAAAGGCGGACAGGTATCCGGTAAGCGGCAGGGTCGGAACAGG
AGAGCGCACGAGGGAGCTTCCAGGGGGAAACGCCTGGTATCTTTATAGTCCTGTCGGGTTTCGCCACCTC
TGACTTGAGCGTCGATTTTTGTGATGCTCGTCAGGGGGGCGGAGCCTATGGAAAAACGCCAGCAACGCGG
CCTTTTTACGGTTCCTGGCCTTTTGCTGGCCTTTTGCTCACATGTTCTTTCCTGCGTTATCCCCTGATTC
TGTGGATAACCGTATTACCGCCTTTGAGTGAGCTGATACCGCTCGCCGCAGCCGAACGACCGAGCGCAGC
GAGTCAGTGAGCGAGGAAGCGGAAGAGCGCCCAATACGCAAACCGCCTCTCCCCGCGCGTTGGCCGATTC
ATTAATGCAGCTGGCACGACAGGTTTCCCGACTGGAAAGCGGGCAGTGAGCGCAACGCAATTAATGTGAG
TTAGCTCACTCATTAGGCACCCCAGGCTTTACACTTTATGCTTCCGGCTCGTATGTTGTGTGGAATTGTG
AGCGGATAACAATTTCACACAGGAAACAGCTATGACCATGATTACGCCAAGCTCTAGCTAGAGGTCGACC
AATTCTCATGTTTGACAGCTTATCATCGCAGATCCGGGCAACGTTGTTGCCATTGCTGCAGGCGCAGAAC
TGGTAGGTATGGAAGATCTATACATTGAATCAATATTGGCAATTAGCCATATTAGTCATTGGTTATATAG
CATAAATCAATATTGGCTATTGGCCATTGCATACGTTGTATCTATATCATAATATGTACATTTATATTGG
CTCATGTCCAATATGACCGCCATGTTGACATTGATTATTGACTAGTTATTAATAGTAATCAATTACGGGG
TCATTAGTTCATAGCCCATATATGGAGTTCCGCGTTACATAACTTACGGTAAATGGCCCGCCTGGCTGAC
CGCCCAACGACCCCCGCCCATTGACGTCAATAATGACGTATGTTCCCATAGTAACGCCAATAGGGACTTT
CCATTGACGTCAATGGGTGGAGTATTTACGGTAAACTGCCCACTTGGCAGTACATCAAGTGTATCATATG
CCAAGTCCGCCCCCTATTGACGTCAATGACGGTAAATGGCCCGCCTGGCATTATGCCCAGTACATGACCT
TACGGGACTTTCCTACTTGGCAGTACATCTACGTATTAGTCATCGCTATTACCATGGTGATGCGGTTTTG
GCAGTACACCAATGGGCGTGGATAGCGGTTTGACTCACGGGGATTTCCAAGTCTCCACCCCATTGACGTC
AATGGGAGTTTGTTTTGGCACCAAAATCAACGGGACTTTCCAAAATGTCGTAATAACCCCGCCCCGTTGA
CGCAAATGGGCGGTAGGCGTGTACGGTGGGAGGTCTATATAAGCAGAGCTCGTTTAGTGAACCGTCAGAT
CCTCACTCTCTTCCGCATCGCTGTCTGCGAGGGCCAGCTGTTGGGCTCGCGGTTGAGGACAAACTCTTCG
CGGTCTTTCCAGTACTCTTGGATCGGAAACCCGTCGGCCTCCGAACGGTACTCCGCCACCGAGGGACCTG
AGCGAGTCCGCATCGACCGGATCGGAAAACCTCTCGAGAAAGGCGTCTAACCAGTCACAGTCGCAAGGTA
GGCTGAGCACCGTGGCGGGCGGCAGCGGGTGGCGGTCGGGGTTGTTTCTGGCGGAGGTGCTGCTGATGAT
GTAATTAAAGTAGGCGGTCTTGAGACGGCGGATGGTCGAGGTGAGGTGTGGCAGGCTTGAGATCCAGCTG
TTGGGGTGAGTACTCCCTCTCAAAAGCGGGCATTACTTCTGCGCTAAGATTGTCAGTTTCCAAAAACGAG
GAGGATTTGATATTCACCTGGCCCGATCTGGCCATACACTTGAGTGACAATGACATCCACTTTGCCTTTC
TCTCCACAGGTGTCCACTCCCAGGTCCAAGTTTAAACTGCGGCCGCCACCATGGTCTGGCATCTGCCCCT
GTTTCTGCTCGCCAGCGTGACCCTGCCCAGCATCTGCAGCCACTTCAACCCCCTGAGCCTGGAAGAACTG
GGCAGCAACACCGGCATCCAGGTGTTCAACCAGATCGTGAAGTCCAGACCCCACGACAACATCGTGATCA
GCCCCCACGGCATTGCCAGCGTGCTGGGCATGCTGCAGCTGGGCGCCGATGGCAGGACAAAGAAACAGCT
GGCCATGGTCATGAGATACGGCGTGAACGGCGTGGGCAAGATCCTGAAGAAGATCAACAAGGCCATCGTG
TCCAAGAAAAACAAGGATATCGTGACCGTGGCCAACGCCGTGTTCGTGAAGAACGCCAGCGAGATCGAGG
TGCCCTTCGTGACCCGGAACAAGGACGTGTTCCAGTGCGAAGTGCGGAACGTGAACTTCGAGGACCCCGC
CAGCGCCTGCGATAGCATCAACGCCTGGGTGAAAAACGAGACACGGGACATGATCGACAATCTGCTGTCC
CCCGACCTGATCGACGGCGTGCTGACCAGACTGGTGCTCGTGAACGCCGTGTACTTCAAGGGCCTGTGGA
AGTCCCGGTTCCAGCCCGAGAACACCAAGAAACGGACCTTCGTGGCCGCCGACGGCAAGAGCTACCAGGT
GCCCATGCTGGCCCAGCTGTCCGTGTTCAGATGCGGCAGCACCAGCGCCCCCAACGACCTGTGGTACAAC
TTCATCGAGCTGCCCTACCACGGCGAGAGCATTTCTATGCTCATCGCCCTGCCCACCGAGAGCAGCACCC
CCCTGAGCGCCATCATCCCCCACATCAGCACCAAGACCATCGACAGCTGGATGAGCATCATGGTGCCCAA
GCGGGTCCAGGTCATCCTGCCCAAGTTCACCGCCGTGGCCCAGACCGACCTGAAAGAACCCCTGAAGGTG
CTGGGGATCACCGACATGTTCGACAGCAGCAAGGCCAACTTCGCCAAGATCACCACCGGCAGCGAGAATC
TGCACGTGTCCCACATCCTGCAGAAAGCCAAGATTGAGGTGTCCGAGGACGGCACAAAGGCCTCTGCCGC
CACCACAGCCATCCTGATCGCCAGAAGCTCCCCCCCCTGGTTCATCGTGGACCGGCCCTTTCTGTTCTTC
ATCCGGCACAACCCCACAGGCGCCGTGCTGTTCATGGGCCAGATCAATAAGCCTGGCGCGCC
