>Addgene plasmid #53416 | SERPINE2-bio-His | addgene partial sequence | sequence record 94491 | pMT2-F 5'-TTGCCTTTCTCTCCACAGGT-3'
ACTGCGGCCGCCACCATGGTCTGGCATCTGCCCCTGTTTCTGCTCGCCAGCGTGACCCTGCCCAGCATCT
GCAGCCACTTCAACCCCCTGAGCCTGGAAGAACTGGGCAGCAACACCGGCATCCAGGTGTTCAACCAGAT
CGTGAAGTCCAGACCCCACGACAACATCGTGATCAGCCCCCACGGCATTGCCAGCGTGCTGGGCATGCTG
CAGCTGGGCGCCGATGGCAGGACAAAGAAACAGCTGGCCATGGTCATGAGATACGGCGTGAACGGCGTGG
GCAAGATCCTGAAGAAGATCAACAAGGCCATCGTGTCCAAGAAAAACAAGGATATCGTGACCGTGGCCAA
CGCCGTGTTCGTGAAGAACGCCAGCGAGATCGAGGTGCCCTTCGTGACCCGGAACAAGGACGTGTTCCAG
TGCGAAGTGCGGAACGTGAACTTCGAGGACCCCGCCAGCGCCTGCGATAGCATCAACGCCTGGGTGAAAA
ACGAGACACGGGACATGATCGACAATCTGCTGTCCCCCGACCTGATCGACGGCGTGCTGACCAGACTGGT
GCTCGTGAACGCCGTGTACTTCAAGGGCCTGTGGAAGTCCCGGTTCCAGCCCGAGAACACCAAGAAACGG
ACCTTCGTGGCCGCCGACGGCAAGAGCTACCAGGTGCCCATGCTGGCCCAGCTGTCCGTGTTCAGATGCG
GCAGCACCAGCGCCCCCAACGACCTGTGGTACAACTTCATCGAGCTGCCCTACCACGGCGAGAGCATTTC
TATGCTCATCGCCCTGCCCACCGAGAGCAGCACCCCCCTGAGCGCCATCATCC
