>Addgene plasmid #53416 | SERPINE2-bio-His | addgene partial sequence | sequence record 94767 | rb_glob_PA_term-R 5'-CCCATATGTCCTTCCGAGTG-3'
ATAAATTTCCTTTATTAGCCAGAGGTCGAGGTCGGGGGATCCTTAATTAATCACGTGTCTAGACTCAATG
GTGGTGATGGTGGTGGGGGCCCAGAGGGGCCAGAGGAGGCAGGTTCCTGTCCCTGTGGTTCCACAGCATC
TTCTGGGCGTCCAGGATGTGGTGCAGGCTGCCGGAATTCAACCCTTTGGATAAAACCTGGATCTTGGAGT
CCATCTTGACCTCTTCACCTTCACTCAGTAGACATTGCCACACCCCTGCTTCAGGGGCCTGCACTTGAAT
CACTTTCTCCTGCCTGGAGACCCTGGCCTCCTGATTCTCCTGCTTCAAGATCAGTCTCATCTTGGGTGAG
GTGGGTCCCATCACCTCACAGGTCAAAGTGTTGCTGTCGGGCTGAGTCACTTTCATCACCACCAGGTTCA
CTTCCTGATACAGTATCCCTCTGTCCAGAGTCAGGGTCAGGTTGCCAGAACCAGCAAACTGAAGGGAGAC
CTGGGGTATCTGAAGGGTGAGTGGGAGCGTTTCGGACAGCTGGAACTTGGGGTTGCTAGTAGACTTCTGC
ACAGACACCTTTTGGTTCTTTAGGGAGAAGGTGATCCAGGACTGGGAAGAAGGAGCCTTCTCTGCCTTCC
ATCTCAACTCTCCCTGCAGGCTTTCCTCTCCAAGGTTGAGTGGGAAGGAGAACTCCGCTGACTCCCCCTC
ACTCTTATAGGCCGTGATGGAGGTCGACGGCGCGCCAGGCTTATTGATCTGGCCCATGAACAGCACGGCG
CCTGTGGGGTTGTGCCGGATGAAGAACAGAAA
